Addgene plasmid #38932: RGS6
Purpose: Bacterial expression for structure determination; may not be full ORF
Depositing lab: Nicola Burgess-Brown. Depositing organization: University of Oxford.
Backbone
  Vector backbone: pNIC28-Bsa4
  Backbone manufacturer: SGC
  Vector type: Bacterial Expression
Growth in bacteria
  Bacterial resistance: Kanamycin, 50 μg/mL
  Growth temperature: 37°C
  Growth strain: Mach1
  Copy number: Low Copy
Gene/Insert
  Gene/Insert name: RGS6 (alt names: regulator of G-protein signalling 6; PDB:2ES0)
  Species: H. sapiens (human)
  Insert size (bp): 535
  GenBank ID: regulator of G-protein signalling 6
  Entrez Gene: RGS6 (a.k.a. GAP, HA117, S914)
  Tag / fusion protein: His Tev (N terminal on insert)
  Cloning method: Ligation Independent Cloning
  Sequencing primers: 5′ T7; 3′ T7-term
Terms and licenses: Academic/Nonprofit Terms; Industry Terms: Not Available to Industry
How to cite: RGS6 was a gift from Nicola Burgess-Brown (Addgene plasmid # 38932 ; http://n2t.net/addgene:38932 ; RRID:Addgene_38932)
