[The description below was written by a language model from this plasmid's Addgene catalogue record.]
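Description:
RGS6 is a bacterial expression plasmid built on the pNIC28-Bsa4 backbone from the SGC, a vector designed for ligation-independent cloning and used for producing recombinant proteins in E. coli for structural biology. It is selected with kanamycin and is recorded as low copy. The record does not list the origin of replication or name the promoter. The sequencing primers are T7 forward and T7 terminator, which indicates that the insert lies between T7 promoter and terminator elements, so expression would be expected to depend on a host supplying T7 RNA polymerase. Mach1 is given as the propagation strain, which serves for plasmid maintenance rather than protein production.

The insert is a fragment of about 535 bp from human RGS6 (regulator of G-protein signalling 6), a member of the RGS family, whose proteins accelerate GTP hydrolysis by G-alpha subunits and so shorten G-protein signalling. The record warns that the insert may not be the full open reading frame, and its short length is consistent with a truncated, domain-sized construct chosen for crystallisation; the exact residue boundaries are not stated. The fragment carries an N-terminal His tag followed by a TEV protease cleavage site. This allows purification by immobilised metal affinity chromatography, after which the tag can be removed to give near-native protein.

The stated purpose is bacterial expression for structure determination, and the entry is linked to a deposited Protein Data Bank structure of RGS6. No feature table was supplied, so details of the backbone beyond the catalogue fields cannot be confirmed from the record.
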