>Addgene plasmid #38932 | RGS6 | depositor partial sequence | sequence record 48990 | RGS6 sequence 535 bps
ATGCACCATCATCATCATCATTCTTCTGGTGTAGATCTGGGTACCGAGAACCTGTACTTCCAATCCATGC
CCAGCCAACAGCGAGTAAAAAGATGGGGCTTCTCTTTCGATGAGATATTGAAGGACCAGGTGGGGCGGGA
CCAGTTTCTACGATTCCTGGAGTCCGAATTCAGTTCAGAAAACCTCAGGTTCTGGCTGGCTGTCCAAGAT
CTTAAGAAACAACCCCTACAGGATGTGGCCAAGAGGGTAGAAGAAATCTGGCAAGAGTTTCTGGCTCCAG
GGGCTCCAAGTGCAATCAACCTGGATTCTCACAGCTATGAGATAACCAGTCAAAATGTCAAAGATGGAGG
GAGATATACATTTGAAGACGCCCAGGAGCACATCTACAAGCTGATGAAGAGTGACAGCTATGCCCGCTTC
CTCCGGTCAAATGCTTACCAGGATTTGCTGCTGGCCAAGAAGAAGGGAAAGTCGCTGGCGGGCAAGCGCC
TCACGGGCCTGATGCAGTGACAGTAAAGGTGGATACGGATCCGAA
