>Addgene plasmid #38932 | RGS6 | addgene partial sequence | sequence record 51693 | T7_term
TTGACCGGAGGAAGCGGGCATAGCTGTCACTCTTCATCAGCTTGTAGATGTGCTCCTGGGCGTCTTCAAA
TGTATATCTCCCTCCATCTTTGACATTTTGACTGGTTATCTCATAGCTGTGAGAATCCAGGTTGATTGCA
CTTGGAGCCCCTGGAGCCAGAAACTCTTGCCAGATTTCTTCTACCCTCTTGGCCACATCCTGTAGGGGTT
GTTTCTTAAGATCTTGGACAGCCAGCCAGAACCTGAGGTTTTCTGAACTGAATTCGGACTCCAGGAATCG
TAGAAACTGGTCCCGCCCCACCTGGTCCTTCAATATCTCATCGAAAGAGAAGCCCCATCTTTTTACTCGC
TGTTGGCTGGGCATGGATTGGAAGTACAGGTTCTCGGTACCCAGATCTACACCAGAAGAATGATGATGAT
GATGGTGCATATGTATATCTCCTTCTTAAAGTTAAACAAAATTATTTCTAGAGGGGAATTGTTATCCGCT
CACAATTCCCCTATAGTGAGTCGTATTAATTTCGCGGGATCGAGATCTCGATCCTCTACGCCGGACGCAT
CGTGGCCGGCATCACCGGCGCCACAGGTGCGGTTGCTGGCGCCTATATCGCCGACATCACCGATGGGGAA
GATCGGGCTCGCCACTTCGGGCTCATGAGCGCTTGTTTCGGCGTGGGTATGGTGGCAGGCCCCGTGGCCG
GGGG
