>Addgene plasmid #38932 | RGS6 | addgene partial sequence | sequence record 51694 | T7 5'-TAATACGACTCACTATAGGG-3'
ATTTTGTTTAACTTTAAGAAGGAGATATACATATGCACCATCATCATCATCATTCTTCTGGTGTAGATCT
GGGTACCGAGAACCTGTACTTCCAATCCATGCCCAGCCAACAGCGAGTAAAAAGATGGGGCTTCTCTTTC
GATGAGATATTGAAGGACCAGGTGGGGCGGGACCAGTTTCTACGATTCCTGGAGTCCGAATTCAGTTCAG
AAAACCTCAGGTTCTGGCTGGCTGTCCAAGATCTTAAGAAACAACCCCTACAGGATGTGGCCAAGAGGGT
AGAAGAAATCTGGCAAGAGTTTCTGGCTCCAGGGGCTCCAAGTGCAATCAACCTGGATTCTCACAGCTAT
GAGATAACCAGTCAAAATGTCAAAGATGGAGGGAGATATACATTTGAAGACGCCCAGGAGCACATCTACA
AGCTGATGAAGAGTGACAGCTATGCCCGCTTCCTCCGGTCAAATGCTTACCAGGATTTGCTGCTGGCCAA
GAAGAAGGGAAAGTCGCTGGCGGGCAAGCGCCTCACGGGCCTGATGCAGTGACAGTAAAGGTGGATACGG
ATCCGAATTCGAGCTCCGTCGACAAGCTTGCGGCCGCACTCGAGCACCACCACCACCACCACTGAGATCC
GGCTGCTAACAAAGCCCGAAAGGAAGCTGAGTTGGCTGCTGCCACCGCTGAGCAATAACTAGCATAACCC
CTTGGGGCCTCTAAACGGGTCTTGAGGGGTTTTTTGCTGAAAGGAGGAACTATATCCGGATTGGCGAATG
GGACGCGCCCTGTAGCGGC
